>Addgene plasmid #215832 | eNme2C-CBE6d | addgene full sequence | sequence record 424803 | Addgene NGS Result
TAGTTATTAATAGTAATCAATTACGGGGTCATTAGTTCATAGCCCATATATGGAGTTCCGCGTTACATAA
CTTACGGTAAATGGCCCGCCTGGCTGACCGCCCAACGACCCCCGCCCATTGACGTCAATAATGACGTATG
TTCCCATAGTAACGCCAATAGGGACTTTCCATTGACGTCAATGGGTGGAGTATTTACGGTAAACTGCCCA
CTTGGCAGTACATCAAGTGTATCATATGCCAAGTACGCCCCCTATTGACGTCAATGACGGTAAATGGCCC
GCCTGGCATTATGCCCAGTACATGACCTTATGGGACTTTCCTACTTGGCAGTACATCTACGTATTAGTCA
TCGCTATTACCATGGTGATGCGGTTTTGGCAGTACATCAATGGGCGTGGATAGCGGTTTGACTCACGGGG
ATTTCCAAGTCTCCACCCCATTGACGTCAATGGGAGTTTGTTTTGGCACCAAAATCAACGGGACTTTCCA
AAATGTCGTAACAACTCCGCCCCATTGACGCAAATGGGCGGTAGGCGTGTACGGTGGGAGGTCTATATAA
GCAGAGCTGGTTTAGTGAACCGTCAGATCCGCTAGAGATCCGCGGCCGCTAATACGACTCACTATAGGGA
GAGCCGCCACCATGAAACGGACAGCCGACGGAAGCGAGTTCGAGTCACCAAAGAAGAAGCGGAAAGTCAG
TTCTGAGGTGGAGTTTTCCCACGAGTACTGGATGAGACATGCCCTGACCCTGGCCAAGAGGGCACGGGAT
GAGGGAGAGGCGCCTGTGGGAGCCGTGCTGGTGCTGAACAATAGAGTGATCGGCGAGGGCTGGTGTAGAC
GTATCGGCCTGCACGACCCAACAGCCCATGCCGAAATTATGGCCCTGAGACAGGGCGGCCTGGTCATGCA
GAACCCCAGACTGATTGACGCCACCCTGTACGTGACATTCGAGCCTTGCGTGATGTGCGCCGGCGCCATG
ATCAACTCTAGGATCGGCCGCGTGGTGTTTGGCGTGAGGAACTCAAAAAGAGGCGCCGCAGGCTCCCTGA
TGAACGTGCTGAACTACCCCGGCATGAATCACCGCGTCGAAATTACCGAGGGAATCCTGGCAGATGAATG
TGCCGCCCTGCTGTGCGATTTCTATCGGATGCCTAGACAGGTGTTCAATGCTCAGAAGAAGGCCCAGAGC
TCCATCAACTCTGGCGGATCTAGCGGAGGATCCTCTGGCAGCGAGACACCAGGAACAAGCGAGTCAGCAA
CACCAGAGAGCAGTGGCGGCAGCAGCGGCGGCAGCGCAGCATTCAAGCCTAACCCAATCAATTACATCCT
GGGACTGGCAATCGGAATCGCATCCGTGGGATGGGCTATGGTGGAGATCGACGAGGAGGGGAATCCTATC
CGGCTGATCGATCTGGGCGTGAGAGTGTTTGAGAGGGCCGAGGTGCCAAAGACCGGCGATTCTCTGGCTA
TGGCCCGGAGACTGGCACGGAGCGTGAGGCGCCTGACACGGAGAAGGGCACACAGGCTGCTGAGGGCACG
CCGGCTGCTGAAGAGAGAGGGCGTGCTGCAGGCAGCAGACTTCGATGAGAATGGCCTGATCACGAGCTTG
CCAAACACCCCCTGGCAGCTGAGAGCAGCCGCCCTGGACAGGAAGCTGACACCACTGGAGTGGTCTGCCG
TGCTGCTGCACCTGATCAAGCACCGCGGCTACCTGAGCCAGCGGAAGAACGAGGGAGAGACAGCAGCCAA
GGAGCTGGGCGCCCTGCTGAAGGGAGTGGCCAACAATGCCCACGCCCTGCAGACCGGCGATTTCAGGACA
CCTGCCGAGCTGGCCCTGAATAAGTTTGAGAAGGAGTCCGGCCACATCAGAAACCAGAGGGGCGACTATA
GCCACACCTTCTCCCGCAAGGATCTGCAGGCCGAGCTGATCCTGCTGTTCGAGAAGCAGAAGGAGTTTGG
CAATCCACACGTGAGCGGAGGCCTGAAGGAGGGAATCGAGACCCTGCTGATGACACAGAGGCCTGCCCTG
TCCGGCGACGCAGTGCAGAAGATGCTGGGGCACTGCACCCTCGAGCCTACAGAGCCAAAGGCCGCCAAGA
ACACCTACACAGCCGAGCGGTTTATCTGGCTGACAAAGCTGAACAATCTGAGAATCCTGGAGCAGGGATC
CGAGAGGCCACTGACCGACACAGAGAGGTCCACCCTGATGGATGAGCCTTACCGGAAGTCTAAACTGACA
TATGCCCAGGCCAGAAAGCTGCTGGGCCTGGAGGACACCGCCTTCTTTAAGGGCCTGAGATACGGCAAGG
ATAATGCCGAGGCCTCCACACTGATGGAGATGAAGGCCTATCACGCCATCTCTCGCGCCCTGGAGAAGGA
GGGCCTGAAGGACAAGAAGTCCCCCCTGAACCTGAGCTCCGAGCTGCAGGATGAGATCGGCACCGCCTTC
TCTCTGTTTAAGACCGACGAGGATATCACAGGCCGCCTGAAGGACAGGGTGCAGCCTGAGATCCTGGAGG
CCCTGCTGAAGCACATCTCTTTCGATAAGTTTGTGCAGATCAGCCTGAAGGCCCTGAGAAGGATCGTGCC
ACTGATGGAGCAGGGCAAGCGGTACGACGAGGCCTGCGCCGAGATCTACGGCGTTCACTATGGCAAGAAG
AACACAGAGGAGAAGATCTATCTGCCCCCTATCCCTGCCGACGAGATCAGAAATCCTGTGGTGCTGAGGG
CCCTGTCCCAGGCAAGAAAAGTGATCAACGGAGTGGTGCGCCGGTACGGATCTCCAGCCCGGATCCACAT
CGAGACCGCCAGAGAAGTGGGCAAGAGCTTCAAGGACCGGAAGGAGATCGCGAAGAGACAGGAGGAGAAT
CGCAAGGATCGGGAGAAGGCCGCCGCCAAGTTTAGGGAGTACTTCCCTAACTTTGTGGGCGAGCCAAAGT
CTAAGGACATCCTGAAGCTGCGCCTGTACGAGCAGCAGCACGGCAAGTGTCTGTATAGCGGCAAAGAGAT
CAATCTGGTGCGGCTGAACGAGAAGGGCTATGTGGAGATCGATCACGCCCTGCCTTTCTCCAGAACCTGG
GACGATTCTTTTAACAATAAGGTGCTGGTGCTGGGCAGCGAGAACCAGAATAAGGGCAATCAGACACCAT
ACGAGTATTTCAATGGCAAGGACAACTCCAGGGAGTGGCAGGAGTTCAAGGCCCGCGTGGAGACCTCTAG
ATTTCCCAGTAGCAAGAAGCAGCGGATCCTGCTGCAGAAGTTCGACGAGGATGGCTTTAAGGAGTGCAAC
CTGAATGACACCAGATACGTGAACCGGTTCCTGTGCCAGTTTGTGGCCGATCACATCCTGCTGACCGGCA
AGGGCAAGAGAAGGGTGGTCGCCTCTAATGGCCAGATCACAAACCTGCTGAGGGGGTTTTGGAGACTGAG
GAAGGTGCGGGCAGAGAATGACAGACACCACGCACTGGATGCAGTGGTGGTGGCATGCAGCACCGTGGCA
ATGCAGCAGAAGATCACAAGATTCGTGAGGTATAAGGAGATGAACGCCTTTGACGGCAAGACCGTCGATA
AGGAGACAGGCAAGGTGCTGTACCAGAAGACCCACTTCCCCCAGCCTTGGGAGTTCTTTGCCCAGGAAGT
TATGATCCGGGTGTTCGGCAAGCCAGACGGCAAGCCTGAGTTTGAGGAGGCCGATACCCCAGAGAAGCTG
AGGACACTGCTGGCAGAGAAGCTGTCTAGCAGGCCAGAGGCAGTGCACGAGTACGTGACCCCGCTGTTCG
TGTCCAGGGCACCCAATCGGAAGATGTCTGGCGCCCACAAGGACACACTGAGAAGCGCCAAGAGGTTTGT
GAAGCACAACGAGAAGATCTCCGTGAAGAGAGTGTGGCTGACCGAGATCAAGCTGGCCGATCTGGAGAAC
ATGGTGAATTACAAGAACGGCAGGGAGATCGAGCTGTATGAGGCCCTGAAGGCAAGGCTGGAGGCCTACG
GAGGAAATGCCAAGCAGGCCTTCGACCCAAAGGATAACCCCTTTTATAAGAAGGGAGGACAGCTGGTGAA
GGCCGTGCGGGTGGAGAAGACCCAGAAAAGCGGCGTGCTGCTGAATAAGAAGAACGCCTACACAATCGCC
GACAATGGTGATATGGTGAGAGTGGACGTGTTCTGTAAGGTGGATAAGAAGGGCAAGAATCAGTACTTTA
TCGTGCCTATCTATGCCTGGCAGGTGGCCGAGAACATCCTGCCAGACATCGATTGCAAGGGCTACAGAAT
CGACGATAGCTATACATTCTGTTTTTCCCTGCACAAGTATGACCTGATCGCCTTCCAGAAGGATGAGAAG
TCCAAGGTGGAGTTTGCCTACTATATCAATTGCGACTCCTCTAGCGGCGGGTTCTACCTGGCCTGGCACG
ATAAGGGCAGCAGGGAGCAGCGGTTTCGCATCTCCACCCAGAATCTGGCGCTGATCCAGAAGTATCAGGT
GAACGAGCTGGGCAAGGAGATCAGGCCATGTCGGCTGAAGAAGCGCCCACCCGTGAGCGGCGGGAGCGGC
GGGAGCGGGGGGAGCACTAATCTGAGCGACATCATTGAGAAGGAGACTGGGAAACAGCTGGTCATTCAGG
AGTCCATCCTGATGCTGCCTGAGGAGGTGGAGGAAGTGATCGGCAACAAGCCAGAGTCTGACATCCTGGT
GCACACCGCCTACGACGAGTCCACAGATGAGAATGTGATGCTGCTGACCTCTGACGCCCCCGAGTATAAG
CCTTGGGCCCTGGTCATCCAGGATTCTAACGGCGAGAATAAGATCAAGATGCTGAGCGGAGGATCCGGAG
GATCTGGAGGCAGCACCAACCTGTCTGACATCATCGAGAAGGAGACAGGCAAGCAGCTGGTCATCCAGGA
GAGCATCCTGATGCTGCCCGAAGAAGTCGAAGAAGTGATCGGAAACAAGCCTGAGAGCGATATCCTGGTC
CATACCGCCTACGACGAGAGTACCGACGAAAATGTGATGCTGCTGACATCCGACGCCCCAGAGTATAAGC
CCTGGGCTCTGGTCATCCAGGATTCCAACGGAGAGAACAAAATCAAAATGCTGTCTGGCGGCTCAAAAAG
AACCGCCGACGGCAGCGAATTCGAGCCCAAGAAGAAGAGGAAAGTCTAACCGGTCATCATCACCATCACC
ATTGAGTTTAAACCCGCTGATCAGCCTCGACTGTGCCTTCTAGTTGCCAGCCATCTGTTGTTTGCCCCTC
CCCCGTGCCTTCCTTGACCCTGGAAGGTGCCACTCCCACTGTCCTTTCCTAATAAAATGAGGAAATTGCA
TCGCATTGTCTGAGTAGGTGTCATTCTATTCTGGGGGGTGGGGTGGGGCAGGACAGCAAGGGGGAGGATT
GGGAAGACAATAGCAGGCATGCTGGGGATGCGGTGGGCTCTATGGCTTCTGAGGCGGAAAGAACCAGCTG
GGGCTCGATACCGTCGACCTCTAGCTAGAGCTTGGCGTAATCATGGTCATAGCTGTTTCCTGTGTGAAAT
TGTTATCCGCTCACAATTCCACACAACATACGAGCCGGAAGCATAAAGTGTAAAGCCTAGGGTGCCTAAT
GAGTGAGCTAACTCACATTAATTGCGTTGCGCTCACTGCCCGCTTTCCAGTCGGGAAACCTGTCGTGCCA
GCTGCATTAATGAATCGGCCAACGCGCGGGGAGAGGCGGTTTGCGTATTGGGCGCACTTCCGCTTCCTCG
CTCACTGACTCGCTGCGCTCGGTCGTTCGGCTGCGGCGAGCGGTATCAGCTCACTCAAAGGCGGTAATAC
GGTTATCCACAGAATCAGGGGATAACGCAGGAAAGAACATGTGAGCAAAAGGCCAGCAAAAGGCCAGGAA
CCGTAAAAAGGCCGCGTTGCTGGCGTTTTTCCATAGGCTCCGCCCCCCTGACGAGCATCACAAAAATCGA
CGCTCAAGTCAGAGGTGGCGAAACCCGACAGGACTATAAAGATACCAGGCGTTTCCCCCTGGAAGCTCCC
TCGTGCGCTCTCCTGTTCCGACCCTGCCGCTTACCGGATACCTGTCCGCCTTTCTCCCTTCGGGAAGCGT
GGCGCTTTCTCATAGCTCACGCTGTAGGTATCTCAGTTCGGTGTAGGTCGTTCGCTCCAAGCTGGGCTGT
GTGCACGAACCCCCCGTTCAGCCCGACCGCTGCGCCTTATCCGGTAACTATCGTCTTGAGTCCAACCCGG
TAAGACACGACTTATCGCCACTGGCAGCAGCCACTGGTAACAGGATTAGCAGAGCGAGGTATGTAGGCGG
TGCTACAGAGTTCTTGAAGTGGTGGCCTAACTACGGCTACACTAGAAGAACAGTATTTGGTATCTGCGCT
CTGCTGAAGCCAGTTACCTTCGGAAAAAGAGTTGGTAGCTCTTGATCCGGCAAACAAACCACCGCTGGTA
GCGGTGGTTTTTTTGTTTGCAAGCAGCAGATTACGCGCAGAAAAAAAGGATCTCAAGAAGATCCTTTGAT
CTTTTCTACGGGGTCTGACACTCAGTGGAACGAAAACTCACGTTAAGGGATTTTGGTCATGAGATTATCA
AAAAGGATCTTCACCTAGATCCTTTTAAATTAAAAATGAAGTTTTAAATCAATCTAAAGTATATATGAGT
AAACTTGGTCTGACAGTTACCAATGCTTAATCAGTGAGGCACCTATCTCAGCGATCTGTCTATTTCGTTC
ATCCATAGTTGCCTGACTCCCCGTCGTGTAGATAACTACGATACGGGAGGGCTTACCATCTGGCCCCAGT
GCTGCAATGATACCGCGGGACCCACGCTCACCGGCTCCAGATTTATCAGCAATAAACCAGCCAGCCGGAA
GGGCCGAGCGCAGAAGTGGTCCTGCAACTTTATCCGCCTCCATCCAGTCTATTAATTGTTGCCGGGAAGC
TAGAGTAAGTAGTTCGCCAGTTAATAGTTTGCGCAACGTTGTTGCCATTGCTACAGGCATCGTGGTGTCA
CGCTCGTCGTTTGGTATGGCTTCATTCAGCTCCGGTTCCCAACGATCAAGGCGAGTTACATGATCCCCCA
TGTTGTGCAAAAAAGCGGTTAGCTCCTTCGGTCCTCCGATCGTTGTCAGAAGTAAGTTGGCCGCAGTGTT
ATCACTCATGGTTATGGCAGCACTGCATAATTCTCTTACTGTCATGCCATCCGTAAGATGCTTTTCTGTG
ACTGGTGAGTACTCAACCAAGTCATTCTGAGAATAGTGTATGCGGCGACCGAGTTGCTCTTGCCCGGCGT
CAATACGGGATAATACCGCGCCACATAGCAGAACTTTAAAAGTGCTCATCATTGGAAAACGTTCTTCGGG
GCGAAAACTCTCAAGGATCTTACCGCTGTTGAGATCCAGTTCGATGTAACCCACTCGTGCACCCAACTGA
TCTTCAGCATCTTTTACTTTCACCAGCGTTTCTGGGTGAGCAAAAACAGGAAGGCAAAATGCCGCAAAAA
AGGGAATAAGGGCGACACGGAAATGTTGAATACTCATACTCTTCCTTTTTCAATATTATTGAAGCATTTA
TCAGGGTTATTGTCTCATGAGCGGATACATATTTGAATGTATTTAGAAAAATAAACAAATAGGGGTTCCG
CGCACATTTCCCCGAAAAGTGCCACCTGACGTCGACGGATCGGGAGATCGATCTCCCGATCCCCTAGGGT
CGACTCTCAGTACAATCTGCTCTGATGCCGCATAGTTAAGCCAGTATCTGCTCCCTGCTTGTGTGTTGGA
GGTCGCTGAGTAGTGCGCGAGCAAAATTTAAGCTACAACAAGGCAAGGCTTGACCGACAATTGCATGAAG
AATCTGCTTAGGGTTAGGCGTTTTGCGCTGCTTCGCGATGTACGGGCCAGATATACGCGTTGACATTGAT
TATTGAC
Features (pLannotate 1.2.2; 17 found; start..end, strand, type, name):
    365..568     +  promoter       CMV promoter: human cytomegalovirus (CMV) immediate early promoter
    610..628     +  promoter       T7 promoter: promoter for bacteriophage T7 RNA polymerase
    702..1193    +  CDS            tadA: TADA_ECOLI - Also known as yfhC. Experimental evidence at protein level: Swiss-Prot protein existence level 1. Catalyzes the deamination of adenosine to inosine at the wobble position 34 of tRNA(Arg2). Essential for cell viability. From Escherichia coli (strain K12).
   1296..4535    +  CDS            cas9: CAS9_NEIMA - Experimental evidence at protein level: Swiss-Prot protein existence level 1. CRISPR (clustered regularly interspaced short palindromic repeat) is an adaptive immune system that provides protection against mobile genetic elements (viruses, transposable elements and conjugative plasmids). CRISPR clusters contain spacers, sequences complementary to antecedent mobile elements, and target invading nucleic acids. CRISPR clusters are transcribed and processed into CRISPR RNA (crRNA). In type II CRISPR systems correct processing of pre-crRNA requires a trans- encoded small RNA (tracrRNA)
   4845..5093    +  CDS            UGI: UNGI_BPPB2 - Experimental evidence at protein level: Swiss-Prot protein existence level 1. This protein binds specifically and reversibly to the host uracil-DNA glycosylase, preventing removal of uracil residues from PBS2 DNA by the host uracil-excision repair system. From Bacillus phage PBS2 (Bacteriophage PBS2).
   5211..5435    +  polyA_signal   bGH poly(A) signal: bovine growth hormone polyadenylation signal
   5439..5460    +  promoter       SV40 promoter (fragment): SV40 enhancer and early promoter
   5465..5481    +  misc_feature   MCS (fragment): pBluescript multiple cloning site
   5530..5546    -  protein_bind   lac operator: The lac repressor binds to the lac operator to inhibit transcription in E. coli. This inhibition can be relieved by adding lactose or isopropyl-β-D-thiogalactopyranoside (IPTG). lac repressor encoded by lacI
   5554..5584    -  promoter       lac promoter: promoter for the E. coli lac operon
   5599..5620    -  protein_bind   CAP binding site: CAP binding activates transcription in the presence of cAMP. E. coli catabolite activator protein
   5633..5725    -  CDS            lacI (fragment): lac repressor; lacI; The lac repressor binds to the lac operator to inhibit transcription in E. coli. This inhibition can be relieved by adding lactose or isopropyl-β-D-thiogalactopyranoside (IPTG).
   5908..6496    -  rep_origin     ori: high-copy-number ColE1/pMB1/pBR322/pUC origin of replication
   6667..7527    -  CDS            AmpR: β-lactamase; bla; confers resistance to ampicillin, carbenicillin, and related antibiotics
   7528..7632    -  promoter       AmpR promoter: bla
   7703..7747    -  misc_feature   bom (fragment): basis of mobility region from pBR322
   7902..364     +  enhancer       CMV enhancer (across the origin): human cytomegalovirus immediate early enhancer
