[The description below was written by a language model from this plasmid's Addgene catalogue record and pLannotate feature annotations shown in this document.]
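Description:
eNme2C-CBE6d is a 7,917 bp mammalian expression plasmid built on a pCMV backbone. It is propagated in E. coli at high copy through a ColE1/pBR322-type origin and selected with ampicillin via the β-lactamase gene and its own promoter. Remnants of cloning-vector sequence (lac promoter and operator, CAP binding site, short lacI, MCS, SV40 promoter and bom fragments) are annotated in the backbone but appear to play no role in the construct's function. No mammalian selection marker or reporter is annotated, which fits transient transfection use.

The payload is a roughly 4.5 kb single open reading frame, CBE6d-eNme2C-2xUGI, driven by the human CMV immediate-early enhancer and promoter and terminated by the bovine growth hormone polyadenylation signal. A T7 promoter sits just upstream of the coding region and could support in vitro transcription. The fusion begins with a deaminase domain that the annotation software matches to E. coli TadA. According to the associated publication title, CBE6 editors are cytosine base editors obtained by phage-assisted evolution, so this domain is a TadA-derived variant acting as a cytidine deaminase rather than the native tRNA adenosine deaminase. It is followed by a Neisseria meningitidis Cas9 coding sequence, here the eNme2-C variant, which supplies RNA-guided DNA targeting. The insert name indicates two copies of the phage PBS2 uracil glycosylase inhibitor at the C-terminus, although the feature table annotates only one. UGI blocks uracil excision and so favours retention of the C-to-T edit.

The plasmid is intended for expressing this base editor in mammalian cells. No guide RNA cassette is annotated, so the guide would have to be supplied from a separate construct.
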