Addgene plasmid #215832: eNme2C-CBE6d
Purpose: Express CBE6d (with eNme2-C variant) in mammalian cells
Depositing lab: David Liu. Publication: Phage-assisted evolution of highly active cytosine base editors with enhanced selectivity and minimal sequence context preference. Zhang E, Neugebauer ME, Krasnow NA, Liu DR. Nat Commun. 2024 Feb 24;15(1):1697. doi: 10.1038/s41467-024-45969-7. PubMed 38402281.
Backbone
  Vector backbone: pCMV with a BR322 origin
  Total vector size (bp): 7917
  Vector type: Mammalian Expression
Growth in bacteria
  Bacterial resistance: Ampicillin, 100 μg/mL
  Growth temperature: 37°C
  Growth strain: DH5alpha
  Copy number: High Copy
Gene/Insert
  Gene/Insert name: CBE6d-eNme2C-2xUGI
  Insert size (bp): 4515
Terms and licenses: Academic/Nonprofit Terms; Industry Terms: Not Available to Industry
How to cite: eNme2C-CBE6d was a gift from David Liu (Addgene plasmid # 215832 ; http://n2t.net/addgene:215832 ; RRID:Addgene_215832)
